>Addgene plasmid #43210 | I-TTCT | depositor partial sequence | sequence record 58475 | I-TTCT sequence 424 bps
CGTCTCCTGACCCCAGAGCAGGTCGTGGCCATTGCCTCGAATGGAGGGGGCAAACAGGCGTTGGAAACCG
TACAACGATTGCTGCCGGTGCTGTGCCAAGCGCACGGACTCACCCCAGAGCAGGTCGTGGCCATTGCCTC
GAATGGAGGGGGCAAACAGGCGTTGGAAACCGTACAACGATTGCTGCCGGTGCTGTGCCAAGCGCACGGC
CTCACCCCAGAGCAGGTCGTGGCGATCGCAAGCCACGACGGAGGAAAGCAAGCCTTGGAAACAGTACAGA
GGCTGTTGCCTGTGCTGTGCCAAGCGCACGGATTAACCCCAGAGCAGGTCGTGGCCATTGCCTCGAATGG
AGGGGGCAAACAGGCGTTGGAAACCGTACAACGATTGCTGCCGGTGCTGTGCCAAGCGCACGGCTTAAGA
GACG
