>Addgene plasmid #43210 | I-TTCT | addgene partial sequence | sequence record 61997 | M13-F20 5'-TGTAAAACGACGGCCAGT-3'
GGGCGAATTGGGCCCTCTAGATGCATGCTCGAGCGGCCGCCAGTGTGATGGATATCTGCAGAATTCGCCC
TTATATAGATGCCGTCCTAGCGCGTCTCCTGACCCCAGAGCAGGTCGTGGCCATTGCCTCGAATGGAGGG
GGCAAACAGGCGTTGGAAACCGTACAACGATTGCTGCCGGTGCTGTGCCAAGCGCACGGACTCACCCCAG
AGCAGGTCGTGGCCATTGCCTCGAATGGAGGGGGCAAACAGGCGTTGGAAACCGTACAACGATTGCTGCC
GGTGCTGTGCCAAGCGCACGGCCTCACCCCAGAGCAGGTCGTGGCGATCGCAAGCCACGACGGAGGAAAG
CAAGCCTTGGAAACAGTACAGAGGCTGTTGCCTGTGCTGTGCCAAGCGCACGGATTAACCCCAGAGCAGG
TCGTGGCCATTGCCTCGAATGGAGGGGGCAAACAGGCGTTGGAAACCGTACAACGATTGCTGCCGGTGCT
GTGCCAAGCGCACGGCTTAAGAGACGTGGGCACAGGAAAGATACTTAAGGGCGAATTCCAGCACACTGGC
GGCCGTTACTAGTGGATCCGAGCTCGGTACCAAGCTTGGCGTAATCATGGTCATAGCTGTTTCCTGTGTG
AAATTGTTATCCGCTCACAATTCCACACAACATACGAGCCGGAAGCATAAAGTGTAAAGCCTGGGGTGCC
TAATGAGTGAGCTAACTCACATTAATTGCGTTGCGCTCACTGCCCGCTTTCCAGTCGGGAAACCTGTCGT
GCCAGCTGCATTAATGAATCGGCCAACGCGCGGGGAGAGGCGGTTTGCGTATTGGGCGCTCTTCCGCTTC
CTCGCTCACTGACTCGCTGCGCTCGGTCGTTCGGCTGCGGCGA
