[The description below was written by a language model from this plasmid's Addgene catalogue record.]
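Description:
I-TTCT is a bacterial cloning plasmid built on the commercial pCRII-TOPO backbone (about 4 kb without insert), into which a 424 bp synthetic fragment was introduced by TOPO cloning. It is a high-copy plasmid maintained in E. coli and carries resistance to both ampicillin and kanamycin, so either or both drugs can be used for selection. The insert lies between the T7 and M13-reverse primer sites used for sequence verification. No feature table accompanies the record, so individual backbone elements such as the replication origin are not itemised here.

The record names the insert only as "I-TTCT" and lists it as synthetic, without describing its contents in detail. The plasmid was deposited in connection with a TALEN genome-editing system developed for generating human stem cell-based disease models. In that context, the name and insert size are consistent with a pre-assembled block of four TALE repeat modules recognising the bases T-T-C-T, with the "I" prefix plausibly marking its position in a multi-fragment array. This interpretation is an inference from the name and the associated work, not something the catalogue fields state.

The plasmid contains no recorded promoter-driven expression cassette, tag or reporter for use in mammalian cells, and it is classed purely as a cloning vector. Its likely role is as a library component. The insert would be excised or amplified and combined with other such modules to assemble a full custom TALE DNA-binding domain in a separate nuclease expression vector.
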