Addgene plasmid #43210: I-TTCT
Depositing lab: Chad Cowan & Kiran Musunuru. Depositing organization: Harvard University. Publication: A TALEN Genome-Editing System for Generating Human Stem Cell-Based Disease Models. Ding Q, Lee YK, Schaefer EA, Peters DT, Veres A, Kim K, Kuperwasser N, Motola DL, Meissner TB, Hendriks WT, Trevisan M, Gupta RM, Moisan A, Banks E, Friesen M, Schinzel RT, Xia F, Tang A, Xia Y, Figueroa E, Wann A, Ahfeldt T, Daheron L, Zhang F, Rubin LL, Peng LF, Chung RT, Musunuru K, Cowan CA. Cell Stem Cell. 2012 Dec 12. pii: S1934-5909(12)00645-5. doi: 10.1016/j.stem.2012.11.011. PubMed 23246482.
Backbone
  Vector backbone: pCRII-TOPO
  Backbone manufacturer: Invitrogen
  Backbone size w/o insert (bp): 3973
  Vector type: Bacterial Cloning
Growth in bacteria
  Bacterial resistance: Ampicillin and Kanamycin, 100 & 50 μg/mL
  Growth temperature: 37°C
  Growth strain: Top10
  Copy number: High Copy
Gene/Insert
  Gene/Insert name: I-TTCT
  Species: Synthetic
  Insert size (bp): 424
  Cloning method: TOPO Cloning
  Sequencing primers: 5′ T7; 3′ M13-rev
Terms and licenses: Academic/Nonprofit Terms; Industry Terms: Not Available to Industry
How to cite: I-TTCT was a gift from Chad Cowan & Kiran Musunuru (Addgene plasmid # 43210 ; http://n2t.net/addgene:43210 ; RRID:Addgene_43210)
